>Addgene plasmid #17799 | pM-ErbB4CTF-PY3 mutant | addgene partial sequence | sequence record 23725 | 17799 with Gal4-N-term
GCGGATTCCGGGGATCCGTCGACTTAGAAGGAAGAGCATCAAAAAGAAAAGAGCCTTGAGAAGATTCTTG
GAAACAGAGTTGGTGGAACCATTAACTCCCAGTGGCACAGCACCCAATCAAGCTCAACTTCGTATTTTGA
AAGAAACTGAGCTGAAGAGGGTAAAAGTCCTTGGCTCAGGTGCTTTTGGAACGGTTTATAAAGGTATTTG
GGTACCTGAAGGAGAAACTGTGAAGATTCCTGTGGCTATTAAGATTCTTAATGAGACAACTGGTCCCAAG
GCAAATGTGGAGTTCATGGATGAAGCTCTGATCATGGCAAGTATGGATCATCCACACCTAGTCCGGTTGC
TGGGTGTGTGTCTGAGCCCAACCATCCAGCTGGTTACTCAACTTATGCCCCATGGCTGCCTGTTGGAGTA
TGTCCACGAGCACAAGGATAACATTGGATCACAACTGCTGCTTAACTGGTGTGTCCAGATAGCTAAGGGA
ATGATGTACCTGGAAGAAAGACGACTCGTTCATCGGGATTTGGCAGCCCGTAATGTCTTAGTGAAATCTC
CAAACCATGTGAAAATCACAGATTTTGGGCTAGCCAGACTCTTGGAAGGAGATGAAAAAGAGTACAATGC
TGATGGAGGAAAGATGCCAATTAAATGGATGGCTCTGGAGTGTATNNTTACAGGAAATNCACCNTCATGA
GTGACGTTGGAGCTATGGAGTNCTATATGGGAACTGATGACNTTGGAGGAAACCCTATGATGAATTCCAC
GCGAGAATCCTGATTATTA
