[The description below was written by a language model from this plasmid's Addgene catalogue record.]
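Description:
pM-ErbB4CTF-PY3 mutant is a mammalian expression plasmid built on the commercial pM backbone (about 3.5 kb), the GAL4 DNA-binding-domain vector used in mammalian one- and two-hybrid transcription assays. It is maintained in E. coli as a high-copy plasmid under ampicillin selection. The record gives no feature table and does not name the promoter, polyadenylation signal or origin of replication, so these details have to be taken from the backbone documentation rather than from this entry.

The insert, roughly 1.85 kb and cloned between SalI and XbaI sites, encodes the carboxy-terminal fragment of human ErbB4 (HER4), fused at its N terminus to the GAL4 DNA-binding domain. This fragment corresponds to the intracellular portion of the receptor that can translocate to the nucleus. The "PY3" designation refers to a mutation in one of the PPxY-type motifs that WW domains recognise, here a tyrosine-to-alanine substitution. The record lists the fragment as amino acids 676–1292 but places the substituted tyrosine at position 1301, which lies outside that range. The entry does not resolve this numbering inconsistency, which may reflect different isoform numbering, so the exact boundaries should be confirmed by sequencing.

Tethering the ErbB4 fragment to GAL4 binding sites allows its transcriptional activity to be read out from a GAL4-responsive reporter supplied on a separate plasmid. According to the associated study, the WW domain protein YAP binds ErbB4 and acts as a co-transcriptional activator for this fragment. The PY3 mutant is therefore suited to testing how much this particular motif contributes to YAP binding and co-activation, in comparison with the wild-type fragment.
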