Addgene plasmid #17799: pM-ErbB4CTF-PY3 mutant
Depositing lab: Marius Sudol. Depositing organization: Icahn School of Medicine at Mount Sinai. Publication: WW domain-containing protein YAP associates with ErbB-4 and acts as a co-transcriptional activator for the carboxyl-terminal fragment of ErbB-4 that translocates to the nucleus. Komuro A, Nagai M, Navin NE, Sudol M. J Biol Chem. 2003 Aug 29. 278(35):33334-41. 10.1074/jbc.M305597200 PubMed 12807903.
Backbone
  Vector backbone: pM
  Backbone manufacturer: BD Biosciences
  Backbone size w/o insert (bp): 3500
  Vector type: Mammalian Expression
Growth in bacteria
  Bacterial resistance: Ampicillin, 100 μg/mL
  Growth temperature: 37°C
  Growth strain: DH5alpha
  Copy number: High Copy
Gene/Insert
  Gene/Insert name: ErbB4 (alt name: HER4)
  Species: H. sapiens (human)
  Insert size (bp): 1850
  Mutation: Carboxy-terminal fragment, amino acids 676-1292, Tyrosine 1301 substituted with Alanine
  GenBank ID: NM_001042599
  Entrez Gene: ERBB4 (a.k.a. ALS19, HER4, p180erbB4)
  Tag / fusion protein: GAL4-BD (N terminal on insert)
  Cloning method: Restriction Enzyme; 5′ cloning site SalI (unknown if destroyed); 3′ cloning site XbaI (unknown if destroyed)
  Sequencing primers: 5′ N/A
Terms and licenses: Academic/Nonprofit Terms; Industry Terms: Not Available to Industry
How to cite: pM-ErbB4CTF-PY3 mutant was a gift from Marius Sudol (Addgene plasmid # 17799 ; http://n2t.net/addgene:17799 ; RRID:Addgene_17799)
